Addgene plasmid #173181: pBI121-GFP-RmMYB108
Purpose: Expresses Rosa multiflora MYB108 for subcellular localization in plants
Depositing lab: Daidi Che. Depositing organization: Northeast Agricultural University. Publication: An R2R3-MYB Transcription Factor RmMYB108 Responds to Chilling Stress of Rosa multiflora and Conferred Cold Tolerance of Arabidopsis. Dong J, Cao L, Zhang X, Zhang W, Yang T, Zhang J, Che D. Front Plant Sci. 2021 Jul 27;12:696919. doi: 10.3389/fpls.2021.696919. eCollection 2021. PubMed 34386027.
Backbone
  Vector backbone: pBI121
  Vector type: Plant Expression
Growth in bacteria
  Bacterial resistance: Kanamycin, 50 μg/mL
  Growth temperature: 37°C
  Growth strain: DH5alpha
  Copy number: Unknown
Gene/Insert
  Gene/Insert name: RmMYB108
  Species: Rosa multiflora
  Cloning method: Restriction Enzyme; 5′ cloning site unknown (unknown if destroyed); 3′ cloning site unknown (unknown if destroyed)
  Sequencing primers: 5′ n/a
Terms and licenses: Academic/Nonprofit Terms; Industry Terms: Not Available to Industry
How to cite: pBI121-GFP-RmMYB108 was a gift from Daidi Che (Addgene plasmid # 173181 ; http://n2t.net/addgene:173181 ; RRID:Addgene_173181)
