[The description below was written by a language model from this plasmid's Addgene catalogue record and pLannotate feature annotations shown in this document.]
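Description:
pBI121-GFP-RmMYB108 is a plant expression construct built on the pBI121 binary vector, a roughly 15.2 kb Agrobacterium T-DNA plasmid of the pBIN19 lineage. The backbone carries the broad-host-range incP replication system (oriV with the trans-acting replication protein trfA), which allows maintenance in both E. coli and Agrobacterium, together with oriT and traJ for conjugative mobilisation. Bacterial selection is by kanamycin through an aphA-3 aminoglycoside phosphotransferase gene. The annotation also picks up typical relics of this backbone: an IS1 element, tetR and truncated tetA sequences, a ColE1 ori fragment, and lac and M13-derived fragments. These are not functional parts of the design.

Between the nopaline-type right and left T-DNA borders lie two plant cassettes. The first is a NOS promoter driving nptII (NeoR/KanR) with a NOS terminator, giving kanamycin selection of transformed plant cells. The second is a CaMV 35S promoter followed by the insert, an EGFP coding sequence and a NOS terminator. The insert is detected by homology to Arabidopsis MYB108 and corresponds to the Rosa multiflora R2R3-MYB transcription factor RmMYB108. Despite the plasmid name, EGFP lies downstream of the MYB open reading frame, which suggests a C-terminal fusion. The automated annotation also reports a roughly 490 bp match to an Arabidopsis V-ATPase c subunit (VHA-c4) between the MYB and EGFP regions. The catalogue entry does not mention this segment, so its origin and reading-frame relationship to the fusion cannot be determined from the record, and the cloning sites are likewise unrecorded. The stated purpose is constitutive expression of GFP-tagged RmMYB108 in plant cells to visualise its subcellular localisation.
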