Features (pLannotate 1.2.2; 34 found; start..end, strand, type, name):
    137..161     -  misc_feature   LB T-DNA repeat: left border repeat from nopaline C58 T-DNA
   1670..1733    -  CDS            TetR (fragment): tetracycline resistance regulatory protein; tetR
   1757..2905    -  CDS            trfA: trans-acting replication protein that binds to and activates oriV
   3204..3998    -  CDS            KanR: aminoglycoside phosphotransferase; aphA-3; confers resistance to kanamycin
   4190..4957    +  mobile_element IS1: prokaryotic transposable element IS1
   4966..5115    -  CDS            satA (fragment): STA_BACSU - Also known as yyaR. Experimental evidence at protein level: Swiss-Prot protein existence level 1. Involved in resistance to streptothricin, a broad-spectrum antibiotic produced by streptomycetes. Detoxifies streptothricin via acetylation of the beta amino group of the first beta-lysyl moiety of streptothricin. From Bacillus subtilis (strain 168).
   5114..5308    -  CDS            satA (fragment): STA_BACSU - Also known as yyaR. Experimental evidence at protein level: Swiss-Prot protein existence level 1. Involved in resistance to streptothricin, a broad-spectrum antibiotic produced by streptomycetes. Detoxifies streptothricin via acetylation of the beta amino group of the first beta-lysyl moiety of streptothricin. From Bacillus subtilis (strain 168).
   5311..5586    -  CDS            klaC (fragment): KLAC_ECOLX - Also known as telB. Protein predicted: Swiss-Prot protein existence level 4. Belongs to the kla operon, which is associated with cryptic tellurite resistance, and IncW plasmid fertility inhibition. From Escherichia coli.
   5650..6281    -  rep_origin     oriV: incP origin of replication
   6418..6789    -  CDS            traJ: oriT-recognizing protein; traJ
   6822..6931    -  oriT           oriT: incP origin of transfer
   7063..7253    +  rep_origin     ori (fragment): high-copy-number ColE1/pMB1/pBR322/pUC origin of replication
   7612..8262    -  CDS            TetR: tetracycline resistance regulatory protein; tetR
   8368..8617    +  CDS            TcR (fragment): tetracycline efflux protein; tetA; confers resistance to tetracycline
   8727..8751    -  misc_feature   RB T-DNA repeat: right border repeat from nopaline C58 T-DNA
   8907..9090    +  promoter       NOS promoter: nopaline synthase promoter NOS promoter
   9111..9905    +  CDS            NeoR/KanR: aminoglycoside phosphotransferase from Tn5; aph(3')-II (or nptII); confers resistance to neomycin, kanamycin, and G418 (Geneticin®)
   9926..10075   +  CDS            ble (fragment): BLE_KLEPN - Experimental evidence at protein level: Swiss-Prot protein existence level 1. Binding protein with a strong affinity to the bleomycin family of antibiotics. Binds to CL990; an antimitotic-antibiotic compound. From Klebsiella pneumoniae.
  10082..10288   +  CDS            ocd (fragment): OCD_AGRFC - Experimental evidence at protein level: Swiss-Prot protein existence level 1. Catalyzes the conversion of L-ornithine into L-proline with release of ammonia. Is involved in the utilization of nopaline, a catabolic pathway that proceeds through L-arginine and L-ornithine to L-proline. Nopaline is a predominant opine in plant cells transformed with Ti plasmid pTiC58. From Agrobacterium fabrum (strain C58 / ATCC 33970) (Agrobacterium tumefaciens (strain C58)).
  10295..10547   +  terminator     NOS terminator: nopaline synthase terminator and poly(A) signal
  10551..10994   +  CDS            M13 gene III (fragment) (sequence partly withheld): pIII; III; minor coat protein
  10993..11083   +  CDS            lacI (fragment): lac repressor; lacI; The lac repressor binds to the lac operator to inhibit transcription in E. coli. This inhibition can be relieved by adding lactose or isopropyl-β-D-thiogalactopyranoside (IPTG).
  11096..11117   +  protein_bind   CAP binding site: CAP binding activates transcription in the presence of cAMP. E. coli catabolite activator protein
  11132..11162   +  promoter       lac promoter: promoter for the E. coli lac operon
  11166..11188   +  protein_bind   lac operator (fragment): The lac repressor binds to the lac operator to inhibit transcription in E. coli. This inhibition can be relieved by adding lactose or isopropyl-β-D-thiogalactopyranoside (IPTG). lac repressor encoded by lacI
  11223..11243   -  misc_feature   MCS (fragment): pUC18/19 multiple cloning site
  11734..12075   +  promoter       CaMV 35S promoter: strong constitutive promoter from cauliflower mosaic virus
  12094..13104   +  CDS            MYB108: MY108_ARATH - Also known as BOS1. Experimental evidence at protein level: Swiss-Prot protein existence level 1. Transcription factor contributing to the regulation of stamen maturation and male fertility in response to jasmonate signaling. Required for correct timing of anther dehiscence. Acts as a negative regulator of abscisic acid-induced cell death. Not involved in the regulation of BOI. Regulated by MYB21 and at a lower level by MYB24. Negatively regulated by the proteasome in an SCF(COI1) E3 ubiquitin- protein ligase complex-dependent manner. From Arabidopsis thaliana (Mouse-ear cress).
  13138..13629   +  CDS            VHA-c4: VATL4_ARATH - Also known as AVA-P4, AVAP4. Experimental evidence at protein level: Swiss-Prot protein existence level 1. Proton-conducting pore forming subunit of the membrane integral V0 complex of vacuolar ATPase. V-ATPase is responsible for acidifying a variety of intracellular compartments in eukaryotic cells. From Arabidopsis thaliana (Mouse-ear cress).
  13648..14367   +  CDS            EGFP: the original enhanced GFP (Yang et al., 1996) mammalian codon-optimized
  14424..14676   +  terminator     NOS terminator: nopaline synthase terminator and poly(A) signal
  14681..14836   +  CDS            lacZα (fragment) (sequence partly withheld): LacZα fragment of β-galactosidase; lacZ fragment
  14834..15134   +  rep_origin     M13 ori (fragment) (sequence partly withheld): M13 bacteriophage origin of replication; arrow indicates direction of (+) strand synthesis
  15135..83      +  CDS            lacI (fragment) (across the origin): lac repressor; lacI; The lac repressor binds to the lac operator to inhibit transcription in E. coli. This inhibition can be relieved by adding lactose or isopropyl-β-D-thiogalactopyranoside (IPTG).
>Addgene plasmid #173181 | pBI121-GFP-RmMYB108 | addgene full sequence | sequence record 342071 | Addgene NGS Result
CCGCTTGCTGCAACTCTCTCAGGGCCAGGCGGTGAAGGGCAATCAGCTGTTGCCCGTCTCACTGGTGAAA
AGAAAAACCACCCCAGTACATTAAAAACGTCCGCAATGTGTTATTAAGTTGTCTAAGCGTCAATTTGTTT
ACACCACAATATATCCTGCCACCAGCCAGCCAACAGCTCCCCGACCGGCAGCTCGGCACAAAATCACCAC
TCGATACAGGCAGCCCATCAGTCCGGGACGGCGTCAGCGGGAGAGCCGTTGTAAGGCGGCAGACTTTGCT
CATGTTACCGATGCTATTCGGAAGAACGGCAACTAAGCTGCCGGGTTTGAAACACGGATGATCTCGCGGA
GGGTAGCATGTTGATTGTAACGATGACAGAGCGTTGCTGCCTGTGATCAAATATCATCTCCCTCGCAGAG
ATCCGAATTATCAGCCTTCTTATTCATTTCTCGCTTAACCGTGACAGGCTGTCGATCTTGAGAACTATGC
CGACATAATAGGAAATCGCTGGATAAAGCCGCTGAGGAAGCTGAGTGGCGCTATTTCTTTAGAAGTGAAC
GTTGACGATATCAACTCCCCTATCCATTGCTCACCGAATGGTACAGGTCGGGGACCCGAAGTTCCGACTG
TCGGCCTGATGCATCCCCGGCTGATCGACCCCAGATCTGGGGCTGAGAAAGCCCAGTAAGGAAACAACTG
TAGGTTCGAGTCGCGAGATCCCCCGGAACCAAAGGAAGTAGGTTAAACCCGCTCCGATCAGGCCGAGCCA
CGCCAGGCCGAGAACATTGGTTCCTGTAGGCATCGGGATTGGCGGATCAAACACTAAAGCTACTGGAACG
AGCAGAAGTCCTCCGGCCGCCAGTTGCCAGGCGGTAAAGGTGAGCAGAGGCACGGGAGGTTGCCACTTGC
GGGTCAGCACGGTTCCGAACGCCATGGAAACCGCCCCCGCCAGGCCCGCTGCGACGCCGACAGGATCTAG
CGCTGCGTTTGGTGTCAACACCAACAGCGCCACGCCCGCAGTTCCGCAAATAGCCCCCAGGACCGCCATC
AATCGTATCGGGCTACCTAGCAGAGCGGCAGAGATGAACACGACCATCAGCGGCTGCACAGCGCCTACCG
TCGCCGCGACCCCGCCCGGCAGGCGGTAGACCGAAATAAACAACAAGCTCCAGAATAGCGAAATATTAAG
TGCGCCGAGGATGAAGATGCGCATCCACCAGATTCCCGTTGGAATCTGTCGGACGATCATCACGAGCAAT
AAACCCGCCGGCAACGCCCGCAGCAGCATACCGGCGACCCCTCGGCCTCGCTGTTCGGGCTCCACGAAAA
CGCCGGACAGATGCGCCTTGTGAGCGTCCTTGGGGCCGTCCTCCTGTTTGAAGACCGACAGCCCAATGAT
CTCGCCGTCGATGTAGGCGCCGAATGCCACGGCATCTCGCAACCGTTCAGCGAACGCCTCCATGGGCTTT
TTCTCCTCGTGCTCGTAAACGGACCCGAACATCTCTGGAGCTTTCTTCAGGGCCGACAATCGGATCTCGC
GGAAATCCTGCACGTCGGCCGCTCCAAGCCGTCGAATCTGAGCCTTAATCACAATTGTCAATTTTAATCC
TCTGTTTATCGGCAGTTCGTAGAGCGCGCCGTGCGTCCCGAGCGATACTGAGCGAAGCAAGTGCGTCGAG
CAGTGCCCGCTTGTTCCTGAAATGCCAGTAAAGCGCTGGCTGCTGAACCCCCAGCCGGAACTGACCCCAC
AAGGCCCTAGCGTTTGCAATGCACCAGGTCATCATTGACCCAGGCGTGTTCCACCAGGCCGCTGCCTCGC
AACTCTTCGCAGGCTTCGCCGACCTGCTCGCGCCACTTCTTCACGCGGGTGGAATCCGATCCGCACATGA
GGCGGAAGGTTTCCAGCTTGAGCGGGTACGGCTCCCGGTGCGAGCTGAAATAGTCGAACATCCGTCGGGC
CGTCGGCGACAGCTTGCGGTACTTCTCCCATATGAATTTCGTGTAGTGGTCGCCAGCAAACAGCACGACG
ATTTCCTCGTCGATCAGGACCTGGCAACGGGACGTTTTCTTGCCACGGTCCAGGACGCGGAAGCGGTGCA
GCAGCGACACCGATTCCAGGTGCCCAACGCGGTCGGACGTGAAGCCCATCGCCGTCGCCTGTAGGCGCGA
CAGGCATTCCTCGGCCTTCGTGTAATACCGGCCATTGATCGACCAGCCCAGGTCCTGGCAAAGCTCGTAG
AACGTGAAGGTGATCGGCTCGCCGATAGGGGTGCGCTTCGCGTACTCCAACACCTGCTGCCACACCAGTT
CGTCATCGTCGGCCCGCAGCTCGACGCCGGTGTAGGTGATCTTCACGTCCTTGTTGACGTGGAAAATGAC
CTTGTTTTGCAGCGCCTCGCGCGGGATTTTCTTGTTGCGCGTGGTGAACAGGGCAGAGCGGGCCGTGTCG
TTTGGCATCGCTCGCATCGTGTCCGGCCACGGCGCAATATCGAACAAGGAAAGCTGCATTTCCTTGATCT
GCTGCTTCGTGTGTTTCAGCAACGCGGCCTGCTTGGCCTCGCTGACCTGTTTTGCCAGGTCCTCGCCGGC
GGTTTTTCGCTTCTTGGTCGTCATAGTTCCTCGCGTGTCGATGGTCATCGACTTCGCCAAACCTGCCGCC
TCCTGTTCGAGACGACGCGAACGCTCCACGGCGGCCGATGGCGCGGGCAGGGCAGGGGGAGCCAGTTGCA
CGCTGTCGCGCTCGATCTTGGCCGTAGCTTGCTGGACCATCGAGCCGACGGACTGGAAGGTTTCGCGGGG
CGCACGCATGACGGTGCGGCTTGCGATGGTTTCGGCATCCTCGGCGGAAAACCCCGCGTCGATCAGTTCT
TGCCTGTATGCCTTCCGGTCAAACGTCCGATTCATTCACCCTCCTTGCGGGATTGCCCCGACTCACGCCG
GGGCAATGTGCCCTTATTCCTGATTTGACCCGCCTGGTGCCTTGGTGTCCAGATAATCCACCTTATCGGC
AATGAAGTCGGTCCCGTAGACCGTCTGGCCGTCCTTCTCGTACTTGGTATTCCGAATCTTGCCCTGCACG
AATACCAGCGACCCCTTGCCCAAATACTTGCCGTGGGCCTCGGCCTGAGAGCCAAAACACTTGATGCGGA
AGAAGTCGGTGCGCTCCTGCTTGTCGCCGGCATCGTTGCGCCACATCTAGGTACTAAAACAATTCATCCA
GTAAAATATAATATTTTATTTTCTCCCAATCAGGCTTGATCCCCAGTAAGTCAAAAAATAGCTCGACATA
CTGTTCTTCCCCGATATCCTCCCTGATCGACCGGACGCAGAAGGCAATGTCATACCACTTGTCCGCCCTG
CCGCTTCTCCCAAGATCAATAAAGCCACTTACTTTGCCATCTTTCACAAAGATGTTGCTGTCTCCCAGGT
CGCCGTGGGAAAAGACAAGTTCCTCTTCGGGCTTTTCCGTCTTTAAAAAATCATACAGCTCGCGCGGATC
TTTAAATGGAGTGTCTTCTTCCCAGTTTTCGCAATCCACATCGGCCAGATCGTTATTCAGTAAGTAATCC
AATTCGGCTAAGCGGCTGTCTAAGCTATTCGTATAGGGACAATCCGATATGTCGATGGAGTGAAAGAGCC
TGATGCACTCCGCATACAGCTCGATAATCTTTTCAGGGCTTTGTTCATCTTCATACTCTTCCGAGCAAAG
GACGCCATCGGCCTCACTCATGAGCAGATTGCTCCAGCCATCATGCCGTTCAAAGTGCAGGACCTTTGGA
ACAGGCAGCTTTCCTTCCAGCCATAGCATCATGTCCTTTTCCCGTTCCACATCATAGGTGGTCCCTTTAT
ACCGGCTGTCCGTCATTTTTAAATATAGGTTTTCATTTTCTCCCACCAGCTTATATACCTTAGCAGGAGA
CATTCCTTCCGTATCTTTTACGCAGCGGTATTTTTCGATCAGTTTTTTCAATTCCGGTGATATTCTCATT
TTAGCCATTTATTATTTCCTTCCTCTTTTCTACAGTATTTAAAGATACCCCAAGAAGCTAATTATAACAA
GACGAACTCCAATTCACTGTTCCTTGCATTCTAAAACCTTAAATACCAGAAAACAGCTTTTTCAAAGTTG
TTTTCAAAGTTGGCGTATAACATAGTATCGACGGAGCCGATTTTGAAACCACAATTATGGGTGATGCTGC
CAACTTACTGATTTAGTGTATGATGGTGTTTTTGAGGTGCTCCAGTGGCTTCTGTTTCTATCAGCTGTCC
CTCCTGTTCAGCTACTGACGGGGTGGTGCGTAACGGCAAAAGCACCGCCGGACATCAGCGCTATCTCTGC
TCTCACTGCCGTAAAACATGGCAACTGCAGTTCACTTACACCGCTTCTCAACCCGGTACGCACCAGAAAA
TCATTGATATGGCCATGAATGGCGTTGGATGCCGGGCAACAGCCCGCATTATGGGCGTTGGCCTCAACAC
GATTTTACGTCACTTAAAAAACTCAGGCCGCAGTCGGTAACCTCGCGCATACAGCCGGGCAGTGACGTCA
TCGTCTGCGCGGAAATGGACGAACAGTGGGGCTATGTCGGGGCTAAATCGCGCCAGCGCTGGCTGTTTTA
CGCGTATGACAGTCTCCGGAAGACGGTTGTTGCGCACGTATTCGGTGAACGCACTATGGCGACGCTGGGG
CGTCTTATGAGCCTGCTGTCACCCTTTGACGTGGTGATATGGATGACGGATGGCTGGCCGCTGTATGAAT
CCCGCCTGAAGGGAAAGCTGCACGTAATCAGCAAGCGATATACGCAGCGAATTGAGCGGCATAACCTGAA
TCTGAGGCAGCACCTGGCACGGCTGGGACGGAAGTCGCTGTCGTTCTCAAAATCGGTGGAGCTGCATGAC
AAAGTCATCGGGCATTATCTGAACATAAAACACTATCAATAAGTTGGAGTCATTACCCAATTATGATAGA
ATTTACAAGCTATAAGGTTATTGTCCTGGGTTTCAAGCATTAGTCCATGCAAGTTTTTATGCTTTGCCCA
TTCTATAGATATATTGATAAGCGCGCTGCCTATGCCTTGCCCCCTGAAATCCTTACATACGGCGATATCT
TCTATATAAAAGATATATTATCTTATCAGTATTGTCAATATATTCAAGGCAATCTGCCTCCTCATCCTCT
TCATCCTCTTCGTCTTGGTAGCTTTTTAAATATGGCGCTTCATAGAGTAATTCTGTAAAGGTCCAATTCT
CGTTTTCATACCTCGGTATAATCTTACCTATCACCTCAAATGGTTCGCTGGGTTTATCGCACCCCCGAAC
ACGAGCACGGCACCCGCGACCACTATGCCAAGAATGCCCAAGGTAAAAATTGCCGGCCCCGCCATGAAGT
CCGTGAATGCCCCGACGGCCGAAGTGAAGGGCAGGCCGCCACCCAGGCCGCCGCCCTCACTGCCCGGCAC
CTGGTCGCTGAATGTCGATGCCAGCACCTGCGGCACGTCAATGCTTCCGGGCGTCGCGCTCGGGCTGATC
GCCCATCCCGTTACTGCCCCGATCCCGGCAATGGCAAGGACTGCCAGCGCTGCCATTTTTGGGGTGAGGC
CGTTCGCGGCCGAGGGGCGCAGCCCCTGGGGGGATGGGAGGCCCGCGTTAGCGGGCCGGGAGGGTTCGAG
AAGGGGGGGCACCCCCCTTCGGCGTGCGCGGTCACGCGCACAGGGCGCAGCCCTGGTTAAAAACAAGGTT
TATAAATATTGGTTTAAAAGCAGGTTAAAAGACAGGTTAGCGGTGGCCGAAAAACGGGCGGAAACCCTTG
CAAATGCTGGATTTTCTGCCTGTGGACAGCCCCTCAAATGTCAATAGGTGCGCCCCTCATCTGTCAGCAC
TCTGCCCCTCAAGTGTCAAGGATCGCGCCCCTCATCTGTCAGTAGTCGCGCCCCTCAAGTGTCAATACCG
CAGGGCACTTATCCCCAGGCTTGTCCACATCATCTGTGGGAAACTCGCGTAAAATCAGGCGTTTTCGCCG
ATTTGCGAGGCTGGCCAGCTCCACGTCGCCGGCCGAAATCGAGCCTGCCCCTCATCTGTCAACGCCGCGC
CGGGTGAGTCGGCCCCTCAAGTGTCAACGTCCGCCCCTCATCTGTCAGTGAGGGCCAAGTTTTCCGCGAG
GTATCCACAACGCCGGCGGCCGCGGTGTCTCGCACACGGCTTCGACGGCGTTTCTGGCGCGTTTGCAGGG
CCATAGACGGCCGCCAGCCCAGCGGCGAGGGCAACCAGCCCGGTGAGCGTCGGAAAGGCGCTCGGTCTTG
CCTTGCTCGTCGGTGATGTACTTCACCAGCTCCGCGAAGTCGCTCTTCTTGATGGAGCGCATGGGGACGT
GCTTGGCAATCACGCGCACCCCCCGGCCGTTTTAGCGGCTAAAAAAGTCATGGCTCTGCCCTCGGGCGGA
CCACGCCCATCATGACCTTGCCAAGCTCGTCCTGCTTCTCTTCGATCTTCGCCAGCAGGGCGAGGATCGT
GGCATCACCGAACCGCGCCGTGCGCGGGTCGTCGGTGAGCCAGAGTTTCAGCAGGCCGCCCAGGCGGCCC
AGGTCGCCATTGATGCGGGCCAGCTCGCGGACGTGCTCATAGTCCACGACGCCCGTGATTTTGTAGCCCT
GGCCGACGGCCAGCAGGTAGGCCGACAGGCTCATGCCGGCCGCCGCCGCCTTTTCCTCAATCGCTCTTCG
TTCGTCTGGAAGGCAGTACACCTTGATAGGTGGGCTGCCCTTCCTGGTTGGCTTGGTTTCATCAGCCATC
CGCTTGCCCTCATCTGTTACGCCGGCGGTAGCCGGCCAGCCTCGCAGAGCAGGATTCCCGTTGAGCACCG
CCAGGTGCGAATAAGGGACAGTGAAGAAGGAACACCCGCTCGCGGGTGGGCCTACTTCACCTATCCTGCC
CGGCTGACGCCGTTGGATACACCAAGGAAAGTCTACACGAACCCTTTGGCAAAATCCTGTATATCGTGCG
AAAAAGGATGGATATACCGAAAAAATCGCTATAATGACCCCGAAGCAGGGTTATGCAGCGGAAAAGCGCC
ACGCTTCCCGAAGGGAGAAAGGCGGACAGGTATCCGGTAAGCGGCAGGGTCGGAACAGGAGAGCGCACGA
GGGAGCTTCCAGGGGGAAACGCCTGGTATCTTTATAGTCCTGTCGGGTTTCGCCACCTCTGACTTGAGCG
TCGATTTTTGTGATGCTCGTCAGGGGGGCGGAGCCTATGGAAAAACGCCAGCAACGCGGCCTTTTTACGG
TTCCTGGCCTTTTGCTGGCCTTTTGCTCACATGTTCTTTCCTGCGTTATCCCCTGATTCTGTGGATAACC
GTATTACCGCCTTTGAGTGAGCTGATACCGCTCGCCGCAGCCGAACGACCGAGCGCAGCGAGTCAGTGAG
CGAGGAAGCGGAAGAGCGCCAGAAGGCCGCCAGAGAGGCCGAGCGCGGCCGTGAGGCTTGGACGCTAGGG
CAGGGCATGAAAAAGCCCGTAGCGGGCTGCTACGGGCGTCTGACGCGGTGGAAAGGGGGAGGGGATGTTG
TCTACATGGCTCTGCTGTAGTGAGTGGGTTGCGCTCCGGCAGCGGTCCTGATCAATCGTCACCCTTTCTC
GGTCCTTCAACGTTCCTGACAACGAGCCTCCTTTTCGCCAATCCATCGACAATCACCGCGAGTCCCTGCT
CGAACGCTGCGTCCGGACCGGCTTCGTCGAAGGCGTCTATCGCGGCCCGCAACAGCGGCGAGAGCGGAGC
CTGTTCAACGGTGCCGCCGCGCTCGCCGGCATCGCTGTCGCCGGCCTGCTCCTCAAGCACGGCCCCAACA
GTGAAGTAGCTGATTGTCATCAGCGCATTGACGGCGTCCCCGGCCGAAAAACCCGCCTCGCAGAGGAAGC
GAAGCTGCGCGTCGGCCGTTTCCATCTGCGGTGCGCCCGGTCGCGTGCCGGCATGGATGCGCGCGCCATC
GCGGTAGGCGAGCAGCGCCTGCCTGAAGCTGCGGGCATTCCCGATCAGAAATGAGCGCCAGTCGTCGTCG
GCTCTCGGCACCGAATGCGTATGATTCTCCGCCAGCATGGCTTCGGCCAGTGCGTCGAGCAGCGCCCGCT
TGTTCCTGAAGTGCCAGTAAAGCGCCGGCTGCTGAACCCCCAACCGTTCCGCCAGTTTGCGTGTCGTCAG
ACCGTCTACGCCGACCTCGTTCAACAGGTCCAGGGCGGCACGGATCACTGTATTCGGCTGCAACTTTGTC
ATGCTTGACACTTTATCACTGATAAACATAATATGTCCACCAACTTATCAGTGATAAAGAATCCGCGCGT
TCAATCGGACCAGCGGAGGCTGGTCCGGAGGCCAGACGTGAAACCCAACATACCCCTGATCGTAATTCTG
AGCACTGTCGCGCTCGACGCTGTCGGCATCGGCCTGATTATGCCGGTGCTGCCGGGCCTCCTGCGCGATC
TGGTTCACTCGAACGACGTCACCGCCCACTATGGCATTCTGCTGGCGCTGTATGCGTTGGTGCAATTTGC
CTGCGCACCTGTGCTGGGCGCGCTGTCGGATCGTTTCGGGCGGCGGCCAATCTTGCTCGTCTCGCTGGCC
GGCGCCAGATCTGGGGAACCCTGTGGTTGGCATGCACATACAAATGGACGAACGGATAAACCTTTTCACG
CCCTTTTAAATATCCGATTATTCTAATAAACGCTCTTTTCTCTTAGGTTTACCCGCCAATATATCCTGTC
AAACACTGATAGTTTAAACTGAAGGCGGGAAACGACAATCTGATCATGAGCGGAGAATTAAGGGAGTCAC
GTTATGACCCCCGCCGATGACGCGGGACAAGCCGTTTTACGTTTGGAACTGACAGAACCGCAACGTTGAA
GGAGCCACTCAGCCGCGGGTTTCTGGAGTTTAATGAGCTAAGCACATACGTCAGAAACCATTATTGCGCG
TTCAAAAGTCGCCTAAGGTCACTATCAGCTAGCAAATATTTCTTGTCAAAAATGCTCCACTGACGTTCCA
TAAATTCCCCTCGGTATCCAATTAGAGTCTCATATTCACTCTCAATCCAAATAATCTGCACCGGATCTGG
ATCGTTTCGCATGATTGAACAAGATGGATTGCACGCAGGTTCTCCGGCCGCTTGGGTGGAGAGGCTATTC
GGCTATGACTGGGCACAACAGACAATCGGCTGCTCTGATGCCGCCGTGTTCCGGCTGTCAGCGCAGGGGC
GCCCGGTTCTTTTTGTCAAGACCGACCTGTCCGGTGCCCTGAATGAACTGCAGGACGAGGCAGCGCGGCT
ATCGTGGCTGGCCACGACGGGCGTTCCTTGCGCAGCTGTGCTCGACGTTGTCACTGAAGCGGGAAGGGAC
TGGCTGCTATTGGGCGAAGTGCCGGGGCAGGATCTCCTGTCATCTCACCTTGCTCCTGCCGAGAAAGTAT
CCATCATGGCTGATGCAATGCGGCGGCTGCATACGCTTGATCCGGCTACCTGCCCATTCGACCACCAAGC
GAAACATCGCATCGAGCGAGCACGTACTCGGATGGAAGCCGGTCTTGTCGATCAGGATGATCTGGACGAA
GAGCATCAGGGGCTCGCGCCAGCCGAACTGTTCGCCAGGCTCAAGGCGCGCATGCCCGACGGCGATGATC
TCGTCGTGACCCATGGCGATGCCTGCTTGCCGAATATCATGGTGGAAAATGGCCGCTTTTCTGGATTCAT
CGACTGTGGCCGGCTGGGTGTGGCGGACCGCTATCAGGACATAGCGTTGGCTACCCGTGATATTGCTGAA
GAGCTTGGCGGCGAATGGGCTGACCGCTTCCTCGTGCTTTACGGTATCGCCGCTCCCGATTCGCAGCGCA
TCGCCTTCTATCGCCTTCTTGACGAGTTCTTCTGAGCGGGACTCTGGGGTTCGAAATGACCGACCAAGCG
ACGCCCAACCTGCCATCACGAGATTTCGATTCCACCGCCGCCTTCTATGAAAGGTTGGGCTTCGGAATCG
TTTTCCGGGACGCCGGCTGGATGATCCTCCAGCGCGGGGATCTCATGCTGGAGTTCTTCGCCCACGGGAT
CTCTGCGGAACAGGCGGTCGAAGGTGCCGATATCATTACGACAGCAACGGCCGACAAGCACAACGCCACG
ATCCTGAGCGACAATATGATCGGGCCCGGCGTCCACATCAACGGCGTCGGCGGCGACTGCCCAGGCAAGA
CCGAGATGCACCGCGATATCTTGCTGCGTTCGGATATTTTCGTGGAGTTCCCGCCACAGACCCGGATGAT
CCCCGATCGTTCAAACATTTGGCAATAAAGTTTCTTAAGATTGAATCCTGTTGCCGGTCTTGCGATGATT
ATCATATAATTTCTGTTGAATTACGTTAAGCATGTAATAATTAACATGTAATGCATGACGTTATTTATGA
GATGGGTTTTTATGATTAGAGTCCCGCAATTATACATTTAATACGCGATAGAAAACAAAATATAGCGCGC
AAACTAGGATAAATTATCGCGCGCGGTGTCATCTATGTTACTAGATCGGGCCTCCTGTC
[82 nt withheld, positions 10560-10641]
GCTCTGAGGGA
[161 nt withheld, positions 10653-10813]
T
[41 nt withheld, positions 10815-10855]
T
[62 nt withheld, positions 10857-10918]
A
[35 nt withheld, positions 10920-10954]
CCTCCCTCAATCGGTTGAATGTCGCCCTTTTGTCTTTGGCCCAATACGCAAACCGCCTCTCCCCGCGCGT
TGGCCGATTCATTAATGCAGCTGGCACGACAGGTTTCCCGACTGGAAAGCGGGCAGTGAGCGCAACGCAA
TTAATGTGAGTTAGCTCACTCATTAGGCACCCCAGGCTTTACACTTTATGCTTCCGGCTCGTATGTTGTG
TGGAATTGTGAGCGGATAACAATTTCACACAGGAAACAGCTATGACCATGATTACGCCAAGCTTGCATGC
CTGCAGGTCCCCAGATTAGCCTTTTCAATTTCAGAAAGAATGCTAACCCACAGATGGTTAGAGAGGCTTA
CGCAGCAGGTCTCATCAAGACGATCTACCCGAGCAATAATCTCCAGGAAATCAAATACCTTCCCAAGAAG
GTTAAAGATGCAGTCAAAAGATTCAGGACTAACTGCATCAAGAACACAGAGAAAGATATATTTCTCAAGA
TCAGAAGTACTATTCCAGTATGGACGATTCAAGGCTTGCTTCACAAACCAAGGCAAGTAATAGAGATTGG
AGTCTCTAAAAAGGTAGTTCCCACTGAATCAAAGGCCATGGAGTCAAAGATTCAAATAGAGGACCTAACA
GAACTCGCCGTAAAGACTGGCGAACAGTTCATACAGAGTCTCTTACGACTCAATGACAAGAAGAAAATCT
TCGTCAACATGGTGGAGCACGACACACTTGTCTACTCCAAAAATATCAAAGATACAGTCTCAGAAGACCA
AAGGGCAATTGAGACTTTTCAACAAAGGGTAATATCCGGAAACCTCCTCGGATTCCATTGCCCAGCTATC
TGTCACTTTATTGTGAAGATAGTGGAAAAGGAAGGTGGCTCCTACAAATGCCATCATTGCGATAAAGGAA
AGGCCATCGTTGAAGATGCCTCTGCCGACAGTGGTCCCAAAGATGGACCCCCACCCACGAGGAGCATCGT
GGAAAAAGAAGACGTTCCAACCACGTCTTCAAAGCAAGTGGATTGATGTGATATCTCCACTGACGTAAGG
GATGACGCACAATCCCACTATCCTTCGCAAGACCCTTCCTCTATATAAGGAAGTTCATTTCATTTGGAGA
GAACACGGGGGACTCTAGAATGGATGTCAAACCAGGAAGGGTTTCGGACATCATTAGAAACAGTTCTGAG
GAAGACGAAGATGCTATGATGATGGACCTGAGAAGAGGGCCATGGACGGTTGAGGAAGACGTTGTTCTCA
TGAATTACATTGCTAACCACGGCGAAGGTCGCTGGAACTCCCTTGCTCGCTGTGCAGGTCTGAAAAGAAC
TGGAAAGAGCTGCAGATTAAGGTGGCTCAACTATCTCCGACCCGACGTTCGACGTGGCAACATCACTCTC
GAAGAACAGCTTCTCATTCTTGAGCTTCATTCTCGCTGGGGCAACCGATGGTCCAAAATTGCACAGCACT
TGCCCGGAAGGACTGACAATGAAATCAAAAACTACTGGAGGACTCGCGTGCAAAAACACGCAAAGCAGCT
CAAGTGTGACGTCAACAGCAAGCAGTTCAAGGACACCATGCGCTACCTCTGGATGCCAAGATTGGTCGAG
AGAATTCAAGCCGCCGCGTCCGCCGCCACCGCCCCCACCGGAGCCCCTTCTTCTATCACAACCGCCGCGG
CCAACACTTATCATTTCAACAATAACAATAACAGCTTCCAAGCCCCCGCGGGAGCAGGACACGTCGCTTT
ACAACAGCCAACGCCCATTGGCAATAACAATGACTTGGCCGGAAGTTACACCACTCCGGAAAACTCCAGC
ACTGCGGCGTCATCGGACTCGTTTGGGACTCAGGTCTCGCCTGTGTCAGAGCTAACCGACTATTACAGTA
ATATGTCGGTTAACAATAATAAACCTAGTAGTCAGGCTCTGGATTACTTCCAAGCCACCAATCCTCATCA
CCAAGTCGGTTATCATGATTCCATGACTAGTCCATCTGGTTACTCATTCAATCAAGGAGGACTAAACAGC
CATAACTTTCAAGCTGCTTCGGCGCCGGAGCAAAACAACAACGGCCAGTGGAGCATGGACGGTGGGGACT
TTTCGGACAATCTGTGGAACGTTGAGGAATCCGACATGTGGTTCTTACAGCAGCAACTCGGCAATATTTC
TAGAGGATCCATGTCGTCGGTGTTCAGCGGAGATGAGACCGCGCCCTTCTTCGGCTTCCTCGGCGCCGCC
GCCGCCCTCGTCTTCTCATGCATGGGGGCGGCCTACGGGACGGCCAAGAGCGGCGTGGGGGTGGCGTCCA
TGGGCGTGATGCGCCCGGAGCTCGTCATGAAGTCCATCGTGCCCGTCGTCATGGCGGGAGTGCTCGGAAT
CTACGGCCTCATCATCGCCGTCATCATCAGCACCGGGATCAACCCCAAGGCCAAGCCATACTTCCTCTTC
GACGGATACGCCCACCTCTCCTCAGGGCTCGCATGTGGCCTCGCGGGGCTCGCCGCCGGCATGGCCATCG
GCACCGTCGGTGACGCGGGAGTCAGGGCGAACGCTCAACAACCAAAGCTGTTCGTGGGCATGATCCTCAT
CCTCATTTTCGCTGAAGCGCTCGCCCTTTACGGTCTCATTGTGGGCATCATCCTCTCGTCCCGCGCCGGC
CAATCCCGCGCAGATTTGGTACCGGTCGCCACCATGGTGAGCAAGGGCGAGGAGCTGTTCACCGGGGTGG
TGCCCATCCTGGTCGAGCTGGACGGCGACGTAAACGGCCACAAGTTCAGCGTGTCCGGCGAGGGCGAGGG
CGATGCCACCTACGGCAAGCTGACCCTGAAGTTCATCTGCACCACCGGCAAGCTGCCCGTGCCCTGGCCC
ACCCTCGTGACCACCCTGACCTACGGCGTGCAGTGCTTCAGCCGCTACCCCGACCACATGAAGCAGCACG
ACTTCTTCAAGTCCGCCATGCCCGAAGGCTACGTCCAGGAGCGCACCATCTTCTTCAAGGACGACGGCAA
CTACAAGACCCGCGCCGAGGTGAAGTTCGAGGGCGACACCCTGGTGAACCGCATCGAGCTGAAGGGCATC
GACTTCAAGGAGGACGGCAACATCCTGGGGCACAAGCTGGAGTACAACTACAACAGCCACAACGTCTATA
TCATGGCCGACAAGCAGAAGAACGGCATCAAGGTGAACTTCAAGATCCGCCACAACATCGAGGACGGCAG
CGTGCAGCTCGCCGACCACTACCAGCAGAACACCCCCATCGGCGACGGCCCCGTGCTGCTGCCCGACAAC
CACTACCTGAGCACCCAGTCCGCCCTGAGCAAAGACCCCAACGAGAAGCGCGATCACATGGTCCTGCTGG
AGTTCGTGACCGCCGCCGGGATCACTCTCGGCATGGACGAGCTGTACAAGTAAAGCGGCCGCTCGAGCAA
GCTTATGCATGCGGCCGCAATTCGAGCTCGAATTTCCCCGATCGTTCAAACATTTGGCAATAAAGTTTCT
TAAGATTGAATCCTGTTGCCGGTCTTGCGATGATTATCATATAATTTCTGTTGAATTACGTTAAGCATGT
AATAATTAACATGTAATGCATGACGTTATTTATGAGATGGGTTTTTATGATTAGAGTCCCGCAATTATAC
ATTTAATACGCGATAGAAAACAAAATATAGCGCGCAAACTAGGATAAATTATCGCGCGCGGTGTCATCTA
TGTTACTAGATCGGGAATTCACTGGCCGTCGTTTTACAACGTCGTGACTGGGAAAACCCTGGCGTTACCC
AACTTAATCGCCTTGCAGCACATCCCCCTTTCGCCAGCTGGCGTAATAGCGAAGAGGCCCGCACCGATCG
CCCTTCCCAACAGTTGCGCAGCCTGAATG
[44 nt withheld, positions 14834-14877]
C
[141 nt withheld, positions 14879-15019]
CCTTTGACGTTGGAGTCCACGTTCTTT
[37 nt withheld, positions 15047-15083]
ACCCTATCTCGGGCTATTCTTTTGATTTATAAGGGATTTTGCCGATTTCGGAACCACCATCAAACAGGAT
TTTCGCCTGCTGGGGCAAACCAGCGTGGA
